>Addgene plasmid #234250 | 8061-E13 | addgene full sequence | sequence record 469726 | Addgene NGS Result
CTTTCCTGCGTTATCCCCTGATTCTGTGGATAACCGTATTACCGCCTTTGAGTGAGCTGATACCGCTCGC
CGCAGCCGAACGACCGAGCGCAGCGAGTCAGTGAGCGAGGAAGCGGAAGAGCGCCCAATACGCAAACCGC
CTCTCCCCGCGCGTTGGCCGATTCATTAATGCAGCTGGCACGACAGGTTTCCCGACTGGAAAGCGGGCAG
TGAGCGCAACGCAATTAATACGCGTACCGCTAGCCAGGAAGAGTTTGTAGAAACGCAAAAAGGCCATCCG
TCAGGATGGCCTTCTGCTTAGTTTGATGCCTGGCAGTTTATGGCGGGCGTCCTGCCCGCCACCCTCCGGG
CCGTTGCTTCACAACGTTCAAATCCGCTCCCGGCGGATTTGTCCTACTCAGGAGAGCGTTCACCGACAAA
CAACAGATAAAACGAAAGGCCCAGTCTTCCGACTGAGCCTTTCGTTTTATTTGATGCCTGGCAGTTCCCT
ACTCTCGCGTTAACGCTAGCATGGATGTTTTCCCAGTCACGACGTTGTAAAACGACGGCCAGTCTTAAGC
TCGGGCCCCAAATAATGATTTTATTTTGACTGATAGTGACCTGTTCGTTGCAACAAATTGATGAGCAATG
CTTTTTTATAATGCCAACTTTGTACAAAAAAGTTGGCGAAAACCTGTACTTCCAAGGCACCATGTTCAGG
ACCAAACGATCTGCGCTCGTCCGGCGTCTCTGGAGGAGCCGTGCGCCCGGCGGCGAGGACGAGGAGGAGG
GCGCAGGGGGAGGTGGAGGAGGAGGCGAGCTGCGGGGAGAAGGGGCGACGGACAGCCGAGCGCATGGGGC
CGGTGGCGGCGGCCCGGGCAGGGCTGGATGCTGCCTGGGCAAGGCGGTGCGAGGTGCCAAAGGTCACCAC
CATCCCCACCCGCCAGCCGCGGGCGCCGGCGCGGCCGGGGGCGCCGAGGCGGATCTGAAGGCGCTCACGC
ACTCGGTGCTCAAGAAACTGAAGGAGCGGCAGCTGGAGCTGCTGCTCCAGGCCGTGGAGTCCCGCGGCGG
GACGCGCACCGCGTGCCTCCTGCTGCCCGGCCGCCTGGACTGCAGGCTGGGCCCGGGGGCGCCCGCCGGC
GCGCAGCCTGCGCAGCCGCCCTCGTCCTACTCGCTCCCCCTCCTGCTGTGCAAAGTGTTCAGGTGGCCGG
ATCTCAGGCATTCCTCGGAAGTCAAGAGGCTGTGTTGCTGTGAATCTTACGGGAAGATCAACCCCGAGCT
GGTGTGCTGCAACCCCCATCACCTTAGCCGACTCTGCGAACTAGAGTCTCCCCCCCCTCCTTACTCCAGA
TACCCGATGGATTTTCTCAAACCAACTGCAGACTGTCCAGATGCTGTGCCTTCCTCCGCTGAAACAGGGG
GAACGAATTATCTGGCCCCTGGGGGGCTTTCAGATTCCCAACTTCTTCTGGAGCCTGGGGATCGGTCACA
CTGGTGCGTGGTGGCATACTGGGAGGAGAAGACGAGAGTGGGGAGGCTCTACTGTGTCCAGGAGCCCTCT
CTGGATATCTTCTATGATCTACCTCAGGGGAATGGCTTTTGCCTCGGACAGCTCAATTCGGACAACAAGA
GTCAGCTGGTGCAGAAGGTGCGGAGCAAAATCGGCTGCGGCATCCAGCTGACGCGGGAGGTGGATGGTGT
GTGGGTGTACAACCGCAGCAGTTACCCCATCTTCATCAAGTCCGCCACACTGGACAACCCGGACTCCAGG
ACGCTGTTGGTACACAAGGTGTTCCCCGGTTTCTCCATCAAGGCTTTCGACTACGAGAAGGCGTACAGCC
TGCAGCGGCCCAATGACCACGAGTTTATGCAGCAGCCGTGGACGGGCTTTACCGTGCAGATCAGCTTTGT
GAAGGGCTGGGGCCAGTGCTACACCCGCCAGTTCATCAGCAGCTGCCCGTGCTGGCTAGAGGTCATCTTC
AACAGCCGGTAATCAACTTTCTTGTACAAAGTTGGCATTATAAGAAAGCATTGCTTATCAATTTGTTGCA
ACGAACAGGTCACTATCAGTCAAAATAAAATCATTATTTGCCATCCAGCTGATATCCCCTATAGTGAGTC
GTATTACATGGTCATAGCTGTTTCCTGGCAGCTCTGGCCCGTGTCTCAAAATCTCTGATGTTACATTGCA
CAAGATAAAAATATATCATCATGCCTCCTCTAGACCAGCCAGGACAGAAATGCCTCGACTTCGCTGCTAC
CCAAGGTTGCCGGGTGACGCACACCGTGGAAACGGATGAAGGCACGAACCCAGTGGACATAAGCCTGTTC
GGTTCGTAAGCTGTAATGCAAGTAGCGTATGCGCTCACGCAACTGGTCCAGAACCTTGACCGAACGCAGC
GGTGGTAACGGCGCAGTGGCGGTTTTCATGGCTTGTTATGACTGTTTTTTTGGGGTACAGTCTATGCCTC
GGGCATCCAAGCAGCAAGCGCGTTACGCCGTGGGTCGATGTTTGATGTTATGGAGCAGCAACGATGTTAC
GCAGCAGGGCAGTCGCCCTAAAACAAAGTTAAACATTATGAGGGAAGCGGTGATCGCCGAAGTATCGACT
CAACTATCAGAGGTAGTTGGCGTCATCGAGCGCCATCTCGAACCGACGTTGCTGGCCGTACATTTGTACG
GCTCCGCAGTGGATGGCGGCCTGAAGCCACACAGTGATATTGATTTGCTGGTTACGGTGACCGTAAGGCT
TGATGAAACAACGCGGCGAGCTTTGATCAACGACCTTTTGGAAACTTCGGCTTCCCCTGGAGAGAGCGAG
ATTCTCCGCGCTGTAGAAGTCACCATTGTTGTGCACGACGACATCATTCCGTGGCGTTATCCAGCTAAGC
GCGAACTGCAATTTGGAGAATGGCAGCGCAATGACATTCTTGCAGGTATCTTCGAGCCAGCCACGATCGA
CATTGATCTGGCTATCTTGCTGACAAAAGCAAGAGAACATAGCGTTGCCTTGGTAGGTCCAGCGGCGGAG
GAACTCTTTGATCCGGTTCCTGAACAGGATCTATTTGAGGCGCTAAATGAAACCTTAACGCTATGGAACT
CGCCGCCCGACTGGGCTGGCGATGAGCGAAATGTAGTGCTTACGTTGTCCCGCATTTGGTACAGCGCAGT
AACCGGCAAAATCGCGCCGAAGGATGTCGCTGCCGACTGGGCAATGGAGCGCCTGCCGGCCCAGTATCAG
CCCGTCATACTTGAAGCTAGACAGGCTTATCTTGGACAAGAAGAAGATCGCTTGGCCTCGCGCGCAGATC
AGTTGGAAGAATTTGTCCACTACGTGAAAGGCGAGATCACCAAGGTAGTCGGCAAATAACCCTCGACTCT
AGAGGATCCCCGGGTACCGAGCTCGAATTCCGTGATAGGTGGGCTGCCCTTCCTGGTTGGCTTGGTTTCA
TCAGCCATCCGCTTGCCCTCATCTGTTACGCCGGCGGTAGCCGGCCAGCCTCGCAGAGCAGGATTCCCGT
TGAGCACCGCCAGGTGCGAATAAGGGACAGTGAAGAAGGAACACCCGCTCGCGGGTGGGCCTACTTCACC
TATCCTGCCCGGCTGACGCCGTTGGATACACCAAGGAAAGTCTACACGAACCCTTTGGCAAAATCCTGTA
TATCGTGCGAAAAAGGATGGATATACCGAAAAAATCGCTATAATGACCCCGAAGCAGGGTTATGCAGCGG
AAAACGGAATTCGAGCTCGGTACCCGGGGATCCTCTAGAGTCGAGCCACCCATGACCAAAATCCCTTAAC
GTGAGTTACGCGTCGTTCCACTGAGCGTCAGACCCCGTAGAAAAGATCAAAGGATCTTCTTGAGATCCTT
TTTTTCTGCGCGTAATCTGCTGCTTGCAAACAAAAAAACCACCGCTACCAGCGGTGGTTTGTTTGCCGGA
TCAAGAGCTACCAACTCTTTTTCCGAAGGTAACTGGCTTCAGCAGAGCGCAGATACCAAATACTGTTCTT
CTAGTGTAGCCGTAGTTAGGCCACCACTTCAAGAACTCTGTAGCACCGCCTACATACCTCGCTCTGCTAA
TCCTGTTACCAGTGGCTGCTGCCAGTGGCGATAAGTCGTGTCTTACCGGGTTGGACTCAAGACGATAGTT
ACCGGATAAGGCGCAGCGGTCGGGCTGAACGGGGGGTTCGTGCACACAGCCCAGCTTGGAGCGAACGACC
TACACCGAACTGAGATACCTACAGCGTGAGCTATGAGAAAGCGCCACGCTTCCCGAAGGGAGAAAGGCGG
ACAGGTATCCGGTAAGCGGCAGGGTCGGAACAGGAGAGCGCACGAGGGAGCTTCCAGGGGGAAACGCCTG
GTATCTTTATAGTCCTGTCGGGTTTCGCCACCTCTGACTTGAGCGTCGATTTTTGTGATGCTCGTCAGGG
GGGCGGAGCCTATGGAAAAACGCCAGCAACGCGGCCTTTTTACGGTTCCTGGCCTTTTGCTGGCCTTTTG
CTCACATGTT
Features (pLannotate 1.2.2; 17 found; start..end, strand, type, name):
    121..213     +  CDS            lacI (fragment): lac repressor; lacI; The lac repressor binds to the lac operator to inhibit transcription in E. coli. This inhibition can be relieved by adding lactose or isopropyl-β-D-thiogalactopyranoside (IPTG).
    268..295     -  terminator     rrnB T2 terminator: transcription terminator T2 from the E. coli rrnB gene
    427..470     +  terminator     rrnB T1 terminator: Escherichia coli rrnB; transcription terminator T1 from the E. coli rrnB gene
    517..553     -  CDS            lacZα (fragment): LacZα fragment of β-galactosidase; lacZ fragment
    570..665     +  protein_bind   attL3: mutant version of attL; recombination site for the Gateway® LR reaction LR Clonase™
    668..684     +  CDS            TEV site (fragment): tobacco etch virus (TEV) protease recognition and cleavage site
    692..1969    +  CDS            SMAD7: SMAD7_HUMAN - Also known as MADH7, MADH8. Experimental evidence at protein level: Swiss-Prot protein existence level 1. Antagonist of signaling by TGF-beta (transforming growth factor) type 1 receptor superfamily members; has been shown to inhibit TGF-beta (Transforming growth factor) and activin signaling by associating with their receptors thus preventing SMAD2 access. Functions as an adapter to recruit SMURF2 to the TGF-beta receptor complex. Also acts by recruiting the PPP1R15A-PP1 complex to TGFBR1, which promotes its dephosphorylation. Positively regulates PDPK1 kinase activity by stimul
   1974..2069    -  protein_bind   attL3: mutant version of attL; recombination site for the Gateway® LR reaction LR Clonase™
   2088..2106    -  promoter       T7 promoter: promoter for bacteriophage T7 RNA polymerase
   2296..2319    +  promoter       Pc promoter (fragment): intI1 (promoter lies within the coding sequence); class 1 integron promoter
   2495..2551    +  CDS            GmR (fragment): gentamycin acetyltransferase; aacC1; confers resistance to gentamycin
   2558..3349    +  CDS            SmR: aminoglycoside adenylyltransferase (Murphy, 1985); aadA; confers resistance to spectinomycin and streptomycin
   3353..3390    -  misc_feature   MCS (fragment): pUC18/19 multiple cloning site
   3393..3438    -  CDS            traJ (fragment): oriT-recognizing protein; traJ
   3471..3580    -  oriT           oriT: incP origin of transfer
   3717..3754    +  misc_feature   MCS (fragment): pUC18/19 multiple cloning site
   3840..4428    +  rep_origin     ori: high-copy-number ColE1/pMB1/pBR322/pUC origin of replication
