[The description below was written by a language model from this plasmid's Addgene catalogue record and pLannotate feature annotations shown in this document.]
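Description:
8061-E13 is a Gateway entry clone built on the pDonr-253 backbone that carries the human SMAD7 open reading frame. It is a bacterial propagation and shuttle plasmid rather than an expression vector. It replicates at high copy from a ColE1/pUC-type origin and is selected with spectinomycin through an aadA (SmR) aminoglycoside adenylyltransferase gene. The sequenced plasmid is about 4.5 kb, which fits the recorded backbone and insert sizes. The annotation also picks up an incP oriT and small fragments of lacI, lacZα, traJ, a gentamicin resistance gene and pUC polylinker. These appear to be backbone remnants and not functional parts. The rrnB T1 and T2 terminators lie upstream of the cloning region, where they help insulate the insert from read-through transcription, and a T7 promoter lies just downstream of the insert on the opposite strand.

The SMAD7 coding sequence is flanked by two attL recombination sites. The automated annotation labels both as attL3, and the record does not otherwise specify their identity. These sites let LR Clonase transfer the ORF into any compatible Gateway destination vector, which then supplies the promoter, tags and host-specific elements. The ORF retains its stop codon, so the clone suits native expression or N-terminal fusions but not C-terminal tagging. A short match to a TEV protease site is annotated just upstream of the start of the ORF, but it is only a fragment and the record does not describe a cleavable linker. SMAD7 is an inhibitory SMAD that antagonises TGF-beta and activin signalling by associating with type I receptors and recruiting SMURF2. The clone therefore serves as a source for building SMAD7 expression constructs for studies of that pathway.
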