Addgene plasmid #234250: 8061-E13
Purpose: Gateway ORF Entry clone of human SMAD7 with stop codon (for native or N-terminal fusions)
Depositing lab: Dominic Esposito. Depositing organization: Frederick National Laboratory.
Backbone
  Vector backbone: pDonr-253
  Backbone size w/o insert (bp): 3155
  Vector type: Gateway Entry Clone
Growth in bacteria
  Bacterial resistance: Spectinomycin, 50 μg/mL
  Growth temperature: 37°C
  Growth strain: DH5alpha
  Copy number: High Copy
Gene/Insert
  Gene/Insert name: SMAD7
  Species: H. sapiens (human)
  Insert size (bp): 1359
  Entrez Gene: SMAD7 (a.k.a. CRCS3, MADH7, MADH8)
  Cloning method: Gateway Cloning
  Sequencing primers: 5′ M13F 23-mer (5'-CCCAGTCACGACGTTGTAAAACG); 3′ attLR 23-mer (5'-TAACATCAGAGATTTTGAGACAC)
Terms and licenses: Academic/Nonprofit Terms; Industry Terms: Not Available to Industry
How to cite: 8061-E13 was a gift from Dominic Esposito (Addgene plasmid # 234250 ; http://n2t.net/addgene:234250 ; RRID:Addgene_234250)
